>Addgene plasmid #173752 | pJRK259 | addgene full sequence | sequence record 342199 | Addgene NGS Result
GGCAGTGAGCGCAACGCAATTAATGTGAGTTAGCTCACTCATTAGGCACCCCAGGCTTTACACTTTATGC
TTCCGGCTCGTATGTTGTGTGGAATTGTGAGCGGATAACAATTTCACACAGGAAACAGCTATGACCATGA
TTACGCCAAGCGCGCAATTAACCCTCACTAAAGGGAACAAAAGCTGGAGCTCCACCGCGGTGGCGGCCGC
TCTAGAAGGGCTGCAGGAATTCGATTGGATTTTTGCTTTCGTCGTAAATCTACACACGCGTCTCTTCCGT
GCGAGAGTCCAAGCCAGCAGCCAAATTCGTTGACTGAGTATTCAACGTTTATACGTTGTCGGCAACGAGA
AATAGGAAAATGCATCGGGAAATGTTCTTTTTTCGATTTTTTCCAAGGTTTTGACAAATTTTACCACGAA
TTTTGCTATGTTTTCAATTAAAAAATATGTTATTCAACTGTTTCTATGAGGAAAATAAGGCTTTGCATGT
AATTTTCTTATTCAGCATAATTTTTAATTAATTTGAATTTTCTGTCCTAACGTTTATTTTGTTTTCTTGG
TTATGACTGATCTGAAATTAATTTTTGAATTTTAAGGTAATATGGTCTCCGAGCTCATTAAAGAAAACAT
GCATATGAAGCTCTACATGGAGGGAACCGTCAACAACCACCACTTCAAGTGCACCTCCGAGGGAGAGGGA
AAGCCATACGAGGGAACCCAAACCATGCGTATCAAGGCCGTCGAGGGAGGACCACTCCCATTCGCCTTCG
ACATCCTCGCCACCTCCTTCATGTACGGATCCAAGGTAAGTTTAAACATATATATACTAACTAACCCTGA
TTATTTAAATTTTCAGACCTTCATCAACCACACCCAAGGAATCCCAGACTTCTTCAAGCAATCCTTCCCA
GAGGGATTCACCTGGGAGCGTGTCACCACCTACGAGGACGGAGGAGTCCTCACCGCCACCCAAGACACCT
CCCTCCAAGACGGATGCCTCATCTACAACGTCAAGGTAAGTTTAAACAGTTCGGTACTAACTAACCATAC
ATATTTAAATTTTCAGATCCGTGGAGTCAACTTCCCATCCAACGGACCAGTCATGCAAAAGAAGACCCTC
GGATGGGAGGCCTCCACCGAGACCCTCTACCCAGCCGACGGAGGACTTGAGGGACGTGCCGACATGGCCC
TCAAGCTCGTCGGAGGAGGACACCTCATCTGCAACCTCAAGGTAAGTTTAAACATGATTTTACTAACTAA
CTAATCTGATTTAAATTTTCAGACCACCTACCGTTCCAAGAAGCCAGCCAAGAACCTCAAGATGCCAGGA
GTCTACTACGTCGACCGTCGTCTTGAGCGTATCAAGGAGGCCGACAAGGAGACCTACGTCGAGCAACACG
AGGTCGCCGTCGCCCGTTACTGCGACCTCCCATCCAAGCTCGGACACCGTAAGATGTCCTACAACGGCTC
CTACCATCAAAATCATCATTCAACATCAATACCAATGCATTCTGCGTCTGGTGTCTCTTACGATGGGTTC
CGGAGCCTTGTCGAGAAGCTTCATCACCTGGAAAGTGTCCAATTCACACTGTGCTACAACTCGACTGGCG
GTGATCTTCTACCAATCACAAATGACGATAACCTCCGAAAATCGTTCGAATCGGCTCGCCCACTGCTCCG
TTTGCTCATTCAACGCCGCGGTGAATCATGGGAAGAGAAATATGGTTATGGTACAGACTCTGATAAACGA
TGGAAGGGAATTTCATCACTTATGGCACAAAAACCACCGAAACGCAGTTATTCAATCTCGAATCCCGAAG
ATTTTCGACAGGTCTCTGCAATCATCGACGTGGACATTGTGCCAGAAGCTCATCGCCGTGTCCGTCTCTG
CAAGCACGGACAAGAACGACCACTTGGATTCTATATTCGTGACGGAACATCGGTTCGAGTGACAGAACGA
GGCGTCGTCAAAGTTTCAGGAATTTTCATTTCCCGGCTTGTCGATGGTGGGCTCGCCGAGTCCACAGGCC
TTCTTGGTGTTAATGACGAGGTGCTCGAGGTGAATGGAATTGAGGTTCTCGGAAAGACGCTGGATCAGGT
CACTGATATGATGGTCGCCAATGCTCATAACTTGATTATTACTGTAAAACCTGCCAACCAACGAAACACA
CTGTCACGAGGACCGTCACAACAAGGAACACCGAACGCCAGTGAGATGTCGGCCGCCACCGCAGCCGCTA
CAGGTGGAATTCAGCGCCCGATGAAAATGAACGGAAGCTCCGACGGCAGTTATCATCCGAAACAGCACGA
CGCAAATGATTCGGACAGTGGAGAGGACACGTAATCCAATTACTCTTCAACATCCCTACATGCTCTTTCT
CCCTGTGCTCCCACCCCCTATTTTTGTTATTATCAAAAAACTTCTCTTAATTTCTTTGTTTTTTAGCTTC
TTTTAAGTCACCTCTAACAATGAAATTGTGTAGATTCAAAAATAGAATTAATTCGTAATAAAAAGTCGAA
AAAAATTGTGCTCCCTCCCCCCATTAATAATAATTCTATCCCAAAATCTACACAATGTTCTGTGTACACT
TCTTATGTTTTTTACTTCTGATAAATTTTTTTGAAACATCATAGAAAAAACCGCACACAAAATACCTTAT
CATATGTTACGTTTCAGTTTATGACCGCAATTTTTAGTAATCAAGCTTATCGATACCGTCGACCTCGAGG
GGGGGCCCGGTACCCAATTCGCCCTATAGTGAGTCGTATTACGCGCGCTCACTGGCCGTCGTTTTACAAC
GTCGTGACTGGGAAAACCCTGGCGTTACCCAACTTAATCGCCTTGCAGCACATCCCCCTTTCGCCAGCTG
GCGTAATAGCGAAGAGGCCCGCACCGATCGCCCTTCCCAACAGTTGCGCAGCCTGAATGGCGAATGGG
[124 nt withheld, positions 2939-3062]
C
[91 nt withheld, positions 3064-3154]
A
[49 nt withheld, positions 3156-3204]
CCTTTGACGTTGGAGTCCACGTTCTTT
[37 nt withheld, positions 3232-3268]
ACCCTATCTCGGTCTATTCTTTTGATTTATAAGGGATTTTGCCGATTTCGGCCTATTGGTTAAAAAATGA
GCTGATTTAACAAAAATTTAACGCGAATTTTAACAAAATATTAACGCTTACAATTTAGGTGGCACTTTTC
GGGGAAATGTGCGCGGAACCCCTATTTGTTTATTTTTCTAAATACATTCAAATATGTATCCGCTCATGAG
ACAATAACCCTGATAAATGCTTCAATAATATTGAAAAAGGAAGAGTATGAGTATTCAACATTTCCGTGTC
GCCCTTATTCCCTTTTTTGCGGCATTTTGCCTTCCTGTTTTTGCTCACCCAGAAACGCTGGTGAAAGTAA
AAGATGCTGAAGATCAGTTGGGTGCACGAGTGGGTTACATCGAACTGGATCTCAACAGCGGTAAGATCCT
TGAGAGTTTTCGCCCCGAAGAACGTTTTCCAATGATGAGCACTTTTAAAGTTCTGCTATGTGGCGCGGTA
TTATCCCGTATTGACGCCGGGCAAGAGCAACTCGGTCGCCGCATACACTATTCTCAGAATGACTTGGTTG
AGTACTCACCAGTCACAGAAAAGCATCTTACGGATGGCATGACAGTAAGAGAATTATGCAGTGCTGCCAT
AACCATGAGTGATAACACTGCGGCCAACTTACTTCTGACAACGATCGGAGGACCGAAGGAGCTAACCGCT
TTTTTGCACAACATGGGGGATCATGTAACTCGCCTTGATCGTTGGGAACCGGAGCTGAATGAAGCCATAC
CAAACGACGAGCGTGACACCACGATGCCTGTAGCAATGGCAACAACGTTGCGCAAACTATTAACTGGCGA
ACTACTTACTCTAGCTTCCCGGCAACAATTAATAGACTGGATGGAGGCGGATAAAGTTGCAGGACCACTT
CTGCGCTCGGCCCTTCCGGCTGGCTGGTTTATTGCTGATAAATCTGGAGCCGGTGAGCGTGGGTCTCGCG
GTATCATTGCAGCACTGGGGCCAGATGGTAAGCCCTCCCGTATCGTAGTTATCTACACGACGGGGAGTCA
GGCAACTATGGATGAACGAAATAGACAGATCGCTGAGATAGGTGCCTCACTGATTAAGCATTGGTAACTG
TCAGACCAAGTTTACTCATATATACTTTAGATTGATTTAAAACTTCATTTTTAATTTAAAAGGATCTAGG
TGAAGATCCTTTTTGATAATCTCATGACCAAAATCCCTTAACGTGAGTTTTCGTTCCACTGAGCGTCAGA
CCCCGTAGAAAAGATCAAAGGATCTTCTTGAGATCCTTTTTTTCTGCGCGTAATCTGCTGCTTGCAAACA
AAAAAACCACCGCTACCAGCGGTGGTTTGTTTGCCGGATCAAGAGCTACCAACTCTTTTTCCGAAGGTAA
CTGGCTTCAGCAGAGCGCAGATACCAAATACTGTTCTTCTAGTGTAGCCGTAGTTAGGCCACCACTTCAA
GAACTCTGTAGCACCGCCTACATACCTCGCTCTGCTAATCCTGTTACCAGTGGCTGCTGCCAGTGGCGAT
AAGTCGTGTCTTACCGGGTTGGACTCAAGACGATAGTTACCGGATAAGGCGCAGCGGTCGGGCTGAACGG
GGGGTTCGTGCACACAGCCCAGCTTGGAGCGAACGACCTACACCGAACTGAGATACCTACAGCGTGAGCT
ATGAGAAAGCGCCACGCTTCCCGAAGGGAGAAAGGCGGACAGGTATCCGGTAAGCGGCAGGGTCGGAACA
GGAGAGCGCACGAGGGAGCTTCCAGGGGGAAACGCCTGGTATCTTTATAGTCCTGTCGGGTTTCGCCACC
TCTGACTTGAGCGTCGATTTTTGTGATGCTCGTCAGGGGGGCGGAGCCTATGGAAAAACGCCAGCAACGC
GGCCTTTTTACGGTTCCTGGCCTTTTGCTGGCCTTTTGCTCACATGTTCTTTCCTGCGTTATCCCCTGAT
TCTGTGGATAACCGTATTACCGCCTTTGAGTGAGCTGATACCGCTCGCCGCAGCCGAACGACCGAGCGCA
GCGAGTCAGTGAGCGAGGAAGCGGCCCAATACGCAAACCGCCTCTCCCCGCGCGTTGGCCGATTCATTAA
TGCAGCTGGCACGACAGGTTTCCCGACTGGAAAGCG
Features (pLannotate 1.2.2; 16 found; start..end, strand, type, name):
     21..42      +  protein_bind   CAP binding site: CAP binding activates transcription in the presence of cAMP. E. coli catabolite activator protein
     57..87      +  promoter       lac promoter: promoter for the E. coli lac operon
     95..111     +  protein_bind   lac operator: The lac repressor binds to the lac operator to inhibit transcription in E. coli. This inhibition can be relieved by adding lactose or isopropyl-β-D-thiogalactopyranoside (IPTG). lac repressor encoded by lacI
    156..174     +  promoter       T3 promoter: promoter for bacteriophage T3 RNA polymerase
    187..217     +  misc_feature   MCS (fragment): pBluescript multiple cloning site
    218..235     +  misc_feature   MCS (fragment): pBluescript multiple cloning site
    602..1450    +  CDS            mNeptune: mNeptune is a basic (constitutively fluorescent) far red fluorescent protein published in 2009, derived from Entacmaea quadricolor. It is reported to be a rapidly-maturing monomer with moderate acid sensitivity.
   1454..2338    +  CDS            par-6: PAR6_CAEEL - Experimental evidence at protein level: Swiss-Prot protein existence level 1. Necessary for apicobasal and anterior-posterior asymmetries associated with cell adhesion and gastrulation during the first few cell cycles of embryogenesis (PubMed:8898226). Required for localizing/ maintaining par-3 at the cell periphery (PubMed:9834192, PubMed:8898226). Regulates mes-1 expression and/or localization pattern during early embryogenesis (PubMed:11003841). Acts together with par-3 and pkc-3 in maintaining epithelial cell polarity in the distal spermatheca (PubMed:13129846, PubMed:15151982
   2700..2744    +  misc_feature   MCS (fragment): pBluescript multiple cloning site
   2753..2771    -  promoter       T7 promoter: promoter for bacteriophage T7 RNA polymerase
   2779..2934    +  CDS            lacZα (fragment): LacZα fragment of β-galactosidase; lacZ fragment
   2939..3367    +  rep_origin     f1 ori (sequence partly withheld): f1 bacteriophage origin of replication; arrow indicates direction of (+) strand synthesis
   3420..3524    +  promoter       AmpR promoter: bla
   3525..4385    +  CDS            AmpR: β-lactamase; bla; confers resistance to ampicillin, carbenicillin, and related antibiotics
   4556..5144    +  rep_origin     ori: high-copy-number ColE1/pMB1/pBR322/pUC origin of replication
   5322..8       +  CDS            lacI (fragment) (across the origin): lac repressor; lacI; The lac repressor binds to the lac operator to inhibit transcription in E. coli. This inhibition can be relieved by adding lactose or isopropyl-β-D-thiogalactopyranoside (IPTG).
