[The description below was written by a language model from this plasmid's Addgene catalogue record and pLannotate feature annotations shown in this document.]
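Description:
pJRK259 is a C. elegans expression plasmid built in the pMLS257 backbone, a pBluescript-type cloning vector. It is maintained in E. coli at high copy through a ColE1/pUC-family origin and selected with ampicillin via the β-lactamase gene. The backbone also carries an f1 phage origin, remnants of the lac promoter/operator and lacZα region, and T3 and T7 promoters that flank the multiple cloning site and serve as sequencing primer sites for the insert.

The insert, about 2.5 kb, is a single worm expression cassette described as Prps-0::mKate2::par-6(delPB1)::unc-54 3' UTR. The rps-0 promoter, taken from a ribosomal protein gene, drives an N-terminal fusion of the red fluorescent protein mKate2 to PAR-6, and the unc-54 3' UTR provides the 3' end-processing signals commonly used in worm transgenes. The automated annotation labels the fluorescent protein reading frame as mNeptune, a related far-red protein derived from the same Entacmaea quadricolor lineage; this most likely reflects sequence similarity rather than a different reporter, since the catalogue entry specifies mKate2. The promoter and 3' UTR are not annotated in the feature table but would occupy the unlabelled stretches on either side of the fusion. PAR-6 is a conserved polarity regulator that acts with PAR-3 and PKC-3, and this version lacks its PB1 domain, a module that generally mediates protein–protein binding.

The plasmid comes from work describing CeLINC, a fluorescence-based protein–protein interaction assay in C. elegans, where a fluorescently tagged domain-deletion variant like this one would plausibly serve to test whether an interaction depends on the PB1 domain, though the record states only that it provides fluorescent par-6(delPB1) expression.
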