Addgene plasmid #173752: pJRK259
Purpose: fluorescent par-6(delPB1) expression
Depositing lab: Mike Boxem. Depositing organization: Utrecht University. Publication: CeLINC, a fluorescence-based protein-protein interaction assay in Caenorhabditis elegans. Kroll JR, Remmelzwaal S, Boxem M. Genetics. 2021 Dec 10;219(4). pii: 6380436. doi: 10.1093/genetics/iyab163. PubMed 34849800.
Backbone
  Vector backbone: pMLS257
  Backbone manufacturer: Agilent Technologies
  Backbone size w/o insert (bp): 2999
  Vector type: Worm Expression
Growth in bacteria
  Bacterial resistance: Ampicillin, 100 μg/mL
  Growth temperature: 37°C
  Growth strain: DH5alpha
  Copy number: High Copy
Gene/Insert
  Gene/Insert name: Prps-0::mKate2:: par-6(_PB1)::unc-54 3' UTR
  Species: C. elegans (nematode)
  Insert size (bp): 2458
  Mutation: delPB1
  Promoter: Prps-0
  Cloning method: Restriction Enzyme; 5′ cloning site Unknown (unknown if destroyed)
  Sequencing primers: 5′ T3; 3′ T7
Terms and licenses: Academic/Nonprofit Terms; Industry Terms: Not Available to Industry
Depositor comments: Please visit https://doi.org/10.1101/2021.06.01.446599 for bioRxiv preprint.
How to cite: pJRK259 was a gift from Mike Boxem (Addgene plasmid # 173752 ; http://n2t.net/addgene:173752 ; RRID:Addgene_173752)
